Addgene plasmid #176469: pCAG-mTcte1-PA
Purpose: Expression vector of mouse t-complex-associated testis expressed 1 (Tcte1) tagged with PA at C-terminus.
Depositing lab: Masahito Ikawa. Publication: Nexin-Dynein regulatory complex component DRC7 but not FBXL13 is required for sperm flagellum formation and male fertility in mice. Morohoshi A, Miyata H, Shimada K, Nozawa K, Matsumura T, Yanase R, Shiba K, Inaba K, Ikawa M. PLoS Genet. 2020 Jan 21;16(1):e1008585. doi: 10.1371/journal.pgen.1008585. eCollection 2020 Jan. PubMed 31961863.
Backbone
  Vector backbone: pCAG1.1
  Backbone size w/o insert (bp): 5205
  Total vector size (bp): 6717
  Modifications to backbone: pCAGGS was used as an original vector. PA sequence was added.
  Vector type: Mammalian Expression
Growth in bacteria
  Bacterial resistance: Ampicillin, 100 μg/mL
  Growth temperature: 37°C
  Growth strain: DH5alpha
  Copy number: High Copy
Gene/Insert
  Gene/Insert name: t-complex-associated testis expressed 1 (alt name: Tcte1)
  Species: M. musculus (mouse)
  Insert size (bp): 1512
  Entrez Gene: Tcte1 (a.k.a. D17S, D17Sil1, Tcte-1)
  Tag / fusion protein: PA (C terminal on backbone)
  Cloning method: Restriction Enzyme; 5′ cloning site BamHI (not destroyed); 3′ cloning site EcoRV (not destroyed)
  Sequencing primers: 5′ GCCTTCTTCTTTTTCCTACAGC; 3′ GCCACACCAGCCACCACCTTCTG
Terms and licenses: Academic/Nonprofit Terms; Industry Terms: Not Available to Industry
How to cite: pCAG-mTcte1-PA was a gift from Masahito Ikawa (Addgene plasmid # 176469 ; http://n2t.net/addgene:176469 ; RRID:Addgene_176469)
