[The description below was written by a language model from this plasmid's Addgene catalogue record and pLannotate feature annotations shown in this document.]
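Description:
pCAG-mTcte1-PA is a mammalian expression plasmid built on pCAG1.1, a pCAGGS-derived backbone modified to carry a PA epitope tag sequence. It expresses mouse t-complex-associated testis expressed 1 (Tcte1, also annotated as DRC5, a nexin-dynein regulatory complex component) with the PA tag fused at the C-terminus. The roughly 1.5 kb Tcte1 coding sequence was inserted between BamHI and EcoRV sites, both of which were retained. The catalogue lists a total size of about 6.7 kb, which agrees closely with the sequenced record.

Transcription is driven by the composite CAG promoter, annotated here as the CMV immediate early enhancer, the chicken β-actin promoter and a chimeric chicken β-actin/rabbit β-globin intron. Together these give strong, broadly active expression in mammalian cells. Downstream of the Tcte1 open reading frame lies a β-globin fragment and the rabbit β-globin polyadenylation signal, which terminates and stabilises the transcript. The PA tag itself is not called out as a separate feature in the table, but presumably lies in the short interval between the end of the annotated Tcte1 CDS and the globin-derived 3′ region.

The bacterial portion resembles a phagemid cloning backbone: a high-copy ColE1/pUC origin, ampicillin resistance (β-lactamase with its own promoter), an f1 origin, and residual lacZα, lac promoter/operator and T3/T7 promoter elements flanking the expression cassette. The record lists no mammalian selection marker, so the plasmid is best suited to transient transfection. Given the associated study of dynein regulatory complex components in sperm flagellum formation and male fertility, likely uses are detection or pulldown of tagged TCTE1, though the record does not specify particular assays.
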