Features (pLannotate 1.2.2; 17 found; start..end, strand, type, name):
     17..396     +  enhancer       CMV enhancer: human cytomegalovirus immediate early enhancer
    398..674     +  promoter       chicken β-actin promoter: No description available
    675..1689    +  intron         chimeric intron: chimera between introns from chicken β-actin and rabbit β-globin
   1756..3249    +  CDS            Tcte1: DRC5_MOUSE - Also known as D17sil1, Drc5 From Mus musculus (Mouse).
   3331..3402    +  CDS            HBB (fragment): HBB_PONPY - Experimental evidence at transcript level: Swiss-Prot protein existence level 2. Involved in oxygen transport from the lung to the various peripheral tissues. From Pongo pygmaeus (Bornean orangutan).
   3473..3528    +  polyA_signal   β-globin poly(A) signal: rabbit β-globin polyadenylation signal (Gil and Proudfoot, 1987)
   3884..3902    -  promoter       T7 promoter: promoter for bacteriophage T7 RNA polymerase
   3910..4065    +  CDS            lacZα (fragment): LacZα fragment of β-galactosidase; lacZ fragment
   4070..4498    +  rep_origin     f1 ori (sequence partly withheld): f1 bacteriophage origin of replication; arrow indicates direction of (+) strand synthesis
   4551..4655    +  promoter       AmpR promoter: bla
   4656..5516    +  CDS            AmpR: β-lactamase; bla; confers resistance to ampicillin, carbenicillin, and related antibiotics
   5687..6275    +  rep_origin     ori: high-copy-number ColE1/pMB1/pBR322/pUC origin of replication
   6458..6550    +  CDS            lacI (fragment): lac repressor; lacI; The lac repressor binds to the lac operator to inhibit transcription in E. coli. This inhibition can be relieved by adding lactose or isopropyl-β-D-thiogalactopyranoside (IPTG).
   6563..6584    +  protein_bind   CAP binding site: CAP binding activates transcription in the presence of cAMP. E. coli catabolite activator protein
   6599..6629    +  promoter       lac promoter: promoter for the E. coli lac operon
   6637..6653    +  protein_bind   lac operator: The lac repressor binds to the lac operator to inhibit transcription in E. coli. This inhibition can be relieved by adding lactose or isopropyl-β-D-thiogalactopyranoside (IPTG). lac repressor encoded by lacI
   6698..6716    +  promoter       T3 promoter: promoter for bacteriophage T3 RNA polymerase
>Addgene plasmid #176469 | pCAG-mTcte1-PA | addgene full sequence | sequence record 348288 | Addgene Partial NGS Result
GAGCTCATCGATACTCGACATTGATTATTGACTAGTTATTAATAGTAATCAATTACGGGGTCATTAGTTC
ATAGCCCATATATGGAGTTCCGCGTTACATAACTTACGGTAAATGGCCCGCCTGGCTGACCGCCCAACGA
CCCCCGCCCATTGACGTCAATAATGACGTATGTTCCCATAGTAACGCCAATAGGGACTTTCCATTGACGT
CAATGGGTGGAGTATTTACGGTAAACTGCCCACTTGGCAGTACATCAAGTGTATCATATGCCAAGTACGC
CCCCTATTGACGTCAATGACGGTAAATGGCCCGCCTGGCATTATGCCCAGTACATGACCTTATGGGACTT
TCCTACTTGGCAGTACATCTACGTATTAGTCATCGCTATTACCATGGTCGAGGTGAGCCCCACGTTCTGC
TTCACTCTCCCCATCTCCCCCCCCTCCCCACCCCCAATTTTGTATTTATTTATTTTTTAATTATTTTGTG
CAGCGATGGGGGCGGGGGGGGGGGGGGNSGCGCGCCRGGCGGGGSGGGGSGGGGSGRGGGGSGGGGSGGG
GCGAGGCGGAGAGGTGCGGCGGCAGCCAATCAGAGCGGCGCGCTCCGAAAGTTTCCTTTTATGGCGAGGC
GGCGGCGGCGGCGGCCCTATAAAAAGCGAAGCGCGCGGCGGGCGGGAGTCGCTGCGCGCTGCCTTCGCCC
CGTGCCCCGCTCCGCCGCCGCCTCGCGCCGCCCGCCCCGGCTCTGACTGACCGCGTTACTCCCACAGGTG
AGCGGGCGGGACGGCCCTTCTCCTCCGGGCTGTAATTAGCGCTTGGTTTAATGACGGCTTGTTTCTTTTC
TGTGGCTGCGTGAAAGCCTTGAGGGGCTCCGGGAGGGCCCTTTGTGCGGGGGGAGCGGCTCGGGGGGTGC
GTGCGTGTGTGTGTGCGTGGGGAGCGCCGCGTGCGGCTCCGCGCTGCCCGGCGGCTGTGAGCGCTGCGGG
CGCGGCGCGGGGCTTTGTGCGCTCCGCAGTGTGCGCGAGGGGAGCGCGGCCGGGGGCGGTGCCCCGCGGT
GCGGGGGGGGCTGCGAGGGGAACAAAGGCTGCGTGCGGGGTGTGTGCGTGGGGGGGTGAGCAGGGGGTGT
GGGCGCGTCGGTCGGGCTGCAACCCCCCCTGCACCCCCCTCCCCGAGTTGCTGAGCACGGCCCGGCTTCG
GGTGCGGGGCTCCGTACGGGGCGTGGCGCGGGGCTCGCCGTGCCGGGCGGGGGGTGGCGGCAGGTGGGGG
TGCCGGGCGGGGCGGGGCCGCCTCGGGCCGGGGRGGGCTCGGGGGAGGGGCGCGGCGGCCCCCGGAGCGC
CGGCGGCTGTCGAGGCGCGGCGAGCCGCAGCCATTGCCTTTTATGGTAATCGTGCGAGAGGGCGCAGGGA
CTTCCTTTGTCCCAAATCTGTGCGGAGCCGAAATCTGGGAGGCGCCGCCGCACCCCCTCTAGCGGGCGCG
GGGCGAAGCGGTGCGGCGCCGGCAGGAAGGAAATGGGCGGGGAGGGCCTTCGTGCGTCGCCGCGCCGCCG
TCCCCTTCTCCCTCTCCAGCCTCGGGGCTGTCCGCGGGGGGACGGCTGCCTTCGGGGGGGACGGGGCAGG
GCGGGGTTCGGCTTCTGGCGTGTGACCGGCGGCTCTAGCCTCTGCTAACCATGTTCATGCCTTCTTCTTT
TTCCTACAGCTCCTGGGCAACGTGCTGGTTATTGTGCTGTCTCATCATTTTGGCAAATCTAGAGGATCCG
CCGCCATGCAGGAAACCCCATCAGTACCGTCCAACTCTTCGTCTCACAGCCAGTCGGTTCTCACCATCCA
GCGCCAGGTCTCTGCCTTGGGCAGCTCCAGCACAGGACCCACGTCCTTGAAGACCAGCAGCACCCCTACC
CCAGGCCAGCTGAAGACCAAGGTCCCAAATGTCCGTCGCATGCGCAGGATCATCTCCGAGGATGCAGAGT
GGTCACTGGCCATCGTACCTCTCCTTACAGAACTCTGCATTCAACATATCGTCAAGAACTTCCAGAACAA
CCCTATCCTGAAGCAGCTGCCGCTAGAGCACCAAAAGAAGGTCTTGAGCAACCTGCCCCCCGAGCTGCCT
TTGACGGTGACCGCTAACTTGATTGACGATGAGAATTACTGGCACCGCTGCTGCATCAAGCGCTGGTCCG
TGTGCCACGTGTCCAGGCACGGCGGCAGCTGGAAGCGTATGTTCTTCGAGAGACACCTGGAGAACCTGCT
GAAGCTATTCATCCCGGGGACCACGGACCCCAACGTGATCCTGGACCTGCTGCCCCTCTGCAGGAACTAC
GTGCGCCGCATTCATGTGGACCAGTTCCTCCCACCTGTGCGGATGCCGACCCCGCTCCAGGGAGAGGAAC
AGTCGGACTCTGGCAGTGAGGGCGAGGGGAGCGAGCCAGAGAAGGACCACTACCAGCTGCAGACGCTGGT
GGGTGGCCTCAAACACCTGGAGGAGCTGGACCTGGTGTACGGCGTCAAAGACTGTGGCATGAATTTTGAG
TGGAACCTCTTTCTCTTCACCTACCGAGACTGCTACTCTCTGGCAGCCACCATCAAAGCTTGCCACACCC
TCAAGATCTTCAAGCTGACCCGAAGTAAGGTGGACGACGATAAGGCGCGCATCCTAATCCGTAGCCTGCT
GGACCACCCAGCCCTGGAGGAGCTGGACTTATCCCACAACCTCATCGGAGACCGTGGTGCACGAGCAGCG
GCTAAGCTGCTGAGCCACAGTCGCCTGAGAGTGCTCAACCTGGCCAACAATCAACTGCAGGCGCCTGGCG
CACAGTCACTGGCTCACGCACTGGCACACAACACCAACCTGGTCTTCCTCAACCTCCGCCTCAACTGTAT
CGAGGACGAGGGTGGCCAAGCAATCGCCCACGCCCTGGAGACCAACAAGTGCCTCTCCGTGCTGCACCTT
GGTGGCAACAAGCTGTCTGAGCCCACAGCCACACTCCTCTCCCAGATGCTCACTGTCAACACTACGCTCG
TCAGCCTCAACCTATCCTGCAACCACATTGGGCAGGATGGTGGGAAGCAACTCCTGGAAGGCATATCAGA
CAACAAGACCATTCTAGAGTTCGACCTGCGACTGTCAGATGTATCCCAGGAGAGCGAGTACCTCATTGGC
CAGGTTCTGCATGCCAACCGAGAGGCTGCCCGCCAGCGGACCCTGAATCCTGGCCACTTCTCCTCACCCA
CTAACAACTGTACTGAGAATTCTGTAGTCGATATCAAGCTTGTCGACGCGGCCCTCGAGGCTAGCGGCGT
TGCCATGCCAGGTGCCGAAGATGATGTGGTGTAAATCGAGACTCCTCAGGTGCAGGCTGCCTATCAGAAG
GTGGTGGCTGGTGTGGCCAATGCCCTGGCTCACAAATACCACTGAGATCTTTTTCCCTCTGCCAAAAATT
ATGGGGACATCATGAAGCCCCTTGAGCATCTGACTTCTGGCTAATAAAGGAAATTTATTTTCATTGCAAT
AGTGTGTTGGAATTTTTTGTGTCTCTCACTCGGAAGGACATATGGGAGGGCAAATCATTTAAAACATCAG
AATGAGTATTTGGTTTAGAGTTTGGCAACATATGCCCATATGCTGGCTGCCATGAACAAAGGTTGGCTAT
AAAGAGGTCATCAGTATATGAAACAGCCCCCTGCTGTCCATTCCTTATTCCATAGAAAAGCCTTGACTTG
AGGTTAGATTTTTTTTATATTTTGTTTTGTGTTATTTTTTTCTTTAACATCCCTAAAATTTTCCTTACAT
GTTTTACTAGCCAGATTTTTCCTCCTCTCCTGACTACTCCCAGTCATAGCTGTCCCTCTTCTCTTATGAA
GATCCCTCGACTTAATTAAGGTACCCAATTCGCCCTATAGTGAGTCGTATTACGCGCGCTCACTGGCCGT
CGTTTTACAACGTCGTGACTGGGAAAACCCTGGCGTTACCCAACTTAATCGCCTTGCAGCACATCCCCCT
TTCGCCAGCTGGCGTAATAGCGAAGAGGCCCGCACCGATCGCCCTTCCCAACAGTTGCGCAGCCTGAATG
GCGAATGGG
[124 nt withheld, positions 4070-4193]
C
[91 nt withheld, positions 4195-4285]
A
[49 nt withheld, positions 4287-4335]
CCTTTGACGTTGGAGTCCACGTTCTTT
[37 nt withheld, positions 4363-4399]
ACCCTATCTCGGTCTATTCTTTTGATTTATAAGGGATTTTGCCGATTTCGGCCTATTGGTTAAAAAATGA
GCTGATTTAACAAAAATTTAACGCGAATTTTAACAAAATATTAACGCTTACAATTTAGGTGGCACTTTTC
GGGGAAATGTGCGCGGAACCCCTATTTGTTTATTTTTCTAAATACATTCAAATATGTATCCGCTCATGAG
ACAATAACCCTGATAAATGCTTCAATAATATTGAAAAAGGAAGAGTATGAGTATTCAACATTTCCGTGTC
GCCCTTATTCCCTTTTTTGCGGCATTTTGCCTTCCTGTTTTTGCTCACCCAGAAACGCTGGTGAAAGTAA
AAGATGCTGAAGATCAGTTGGGTGCACGAGTGGGTTACATCGAACTGGATCTCAACAGCGGTAAGATCCT
TGAGAGTTTTCGCCCCGAAGAACGTTTTCCAATGATGAGCACTTTTAAAGTTCTGCTATGTGGCGCGGTA
TTATCCCGTATTGACGCCGGGCAAGAGCAACTCGGTCGCCGCATACACTATTCTCAGAATGACTTGGTTG
AGTACTCACCAGTCACAGAAAAGCATCTTACGGATGGCATGACAGTAAGAGAATTATGCAGTGCTGCCAT
AACCATGAGTGATAACACTGCGGCCAACTTACTTCTGACAACGATCGGAGGACCGAAGGAGCTAACCGCT
TTTTTGCACAACATGGGGGATCATGTAACTCGCCTTGATCGTTGGGAACCGGAGCTGAATGAAGCCATAC
CAAACGACGAGCGTGACACCACGATGCCTGTAGCAATGGCAACAACGTTGCGCAAACTATTAACTGGCGA
ACTACTTACTCTAGCTTCCCGGCAACAATTAATAGACTGGATGGAGGCGGATAAAGTTGCAGGACCACTT
CTGCGCTCGGCCCTTCCGGCTGGCTGGTTTATTGCTGATAAATCTGGAGCCGGTGAGCGTGGGTCTCGCG
GTATCATTGCAGCACTGGGGCCAGATGGTAAGCCCTCCCGTATCGTAGTTATCTACACGACGGGGAGTCA
GGCAACTATGGATGAACGAAATAGACAGATCGCTGAGATAGGTGCCTCACTGATTAAGCATTGGTAACTG
TCAGACCAAGTTTACTCATATATACTTTAGATTGATTTAAAACTTCATTTTTAATTTAAAAGGATCTAGG
TGAAGATCCTTTTTGATAATCTCATGACCAAAATCCCTTAACGTGAGTTTTCGTTCCACTGAGCGTCAGA
CCCCGTAGAAAAGATCAAAGGATCTTCTTGAGATCCTTTTTTTCTGCGCGTAATCTGCTGCTTGCAAACA
AAAAAACCACCGCTACCAGCGGTGGTTTGTTTGCCGGATCAAGAGCTACCAACTCTTTTTCCGAAGGTAA
CTGGCTTCAGCAGAGCGCAGATACCAAATACTGTTCTTCTAGTGTAGCCGTAGTTAGGCCACCACTTCAA
GAACTCTGTAGCACCGCCTACATACCTCGCTCTGCTAATCCTGTTACCAGTGGCTGCTGCCAGTGGCGAT
AAGTCGTGTCTTACCGGGTTGGACTCAAGACGATAGTTACCGGATAAGGCGCAGCGGTCGGGCTGAACGG
GGGGTTCGTGCACACAGCCCAGCTTGGAGCGAACGACCTACACCGAACTGAGATACCTACAGCGTGAGCT
ATGAGAAAGCGCCACGCTTCCCGAAGGGAGAAAGGCGGACAGGTATCCGGTAAGCGGCAGGGTCGGAACA
GGAGAGCGCACGAGGGAGCTTCCAGGGGGAAACGCCTGGTATCTTTATAGTCCTGTCGGGTTTCGCCACC
TCTGACTTGAGCGTCGATTTTTGTGATGCTCGTCAGGGGGGCGGAGCCTATGGAAAAACGCCAGCAACGC
GGCCTTTTTACGGTTCCTGGCCTTTTGCTGGCCTTTTGCTCACATGTTCTTTCCTGCGTTATCCCCTGAT
TCTGTGGATAACCGTATTACCGCCTTTGAGTGAGCTGATACCGCTCGCCGCAGCCGAACGACCGAGCGCA
GCGAGTCAGTGAGCGAGGAAGCGGAAGAGCGCCCAATACGCAAACCGCCTCTCCCCGCGCGTTGGCCGAT
TCATTAATGCAGCTGGCACGACAGGTTTCCCGACTGGAAAGCGGGCAGTGAGCGCAACGCAATTAATGTG
AGTTAGCTCACTCATTAGGCACCCCAGGCTTTACACTTTATGCTTCCGGCTCGTATGTTGTGTGGAATTG
TGAGCGGATAACAATTTCACACAGGAAACAGCTATGACCATGATTACGCCAAGCGCGCAATTAACCCTCA
CTAAAGGGAACAAAAGCTG
